>Addgene plasmid #102643 | pcDNA3-neo-cterminal-3HA | depositor full sequence | sequence record 194008 | Full Sequence
GACGGATCGGGAGATCTCCCGATCCCCTATGGTCGACTCTCAGTACAATCTGCTCTGATGCCGCATAGTT
AAGCCAGTATCTGCTCCCTGCTTGTGTGTTGGAGGTCGCTGAGTAGTGCGCGAGCAAAATTTAAGCTACA
ACAAGGCAAGGCTTGACCGACAATTGCATGAAGAATCTGCTTAGGGTTAGGCGTTTTGCGCTGCTTCGCG
ATGTACGGGCCAGATATACGCGTTGACATTGATTATTGACTAGTTATTAATAGTAATCAATTACGGGGTC
ATTAGTTCATAGCCCATATATGGAGTTCCGCGTTACATAACTTACGGTAAATGGCCCGCCTGGCTGACCG
CCCAACGACCCCCGCCCATTGACGTCAATAATGACGTATGTTCCCATAGTAACGCCAATAGGGACTTTCC
ATTGACGTCAATGGGTGGACTATTTACGGTAAACTGCCCACTTGGCAGTACATCAAGTGTATCATATGCC
AAGTACGCCCCCTATTGACGTCAATGACGGTAAATGGCCCGCCTGGCATTATGCCCAGTACATGACCTTA
TGGGACTTTCCTACTTGGCAGTACATCTACGTATTAGTCATCGCTATTACCATGGTGATGCGGTTTTGGC
AGTACATCAATGGGCGTGGATAGCGGTTTGACTCACGGGGATTTCCAAGTCTCCACCCCATTGACGTCAA
TGGGAGTTTGTTTTGGCACCAAAATCAACGGGACTTTCCAAAATGTCGTAACAACTCCGCCCCATTGACG
CAAATGGGCGGTAGGCGTGTACGGTGGGAGGTCTATATAAGCAGAGCTCTCTGGCTAACTAGAGAACCCA
CTGCTTACTGGCTTATCGAAATTAATACGACTCACTATAGGGAGACCCAAGCTTGGTACCGAGCTCGGAT
CCACTAGTAACGGCCGCCAGTGTGCTGGAATTCTGCAGATATCCATCACACTGGCGGCCGCTCGAGGATC
TGGGCCGCATCTTTTACCCATACGATGTTCCTGACTATGCGGGCTATCCCTATGACGTCCCGGACTATGC
AGGATCCTATCCATATGACGTTCCAGATTACGCTGCTTAGTGAGGCCCAGATCCAAATAATAATCTAGAG
GGCCCTATTCTATAGTGTCACCTAAATGCTAGAGCTCGCTGATCAGCCTCGACTGTGCCTTCTAGTTGCC
AGCCATCTGTTGTTTGCCCCTCCCCCGTGCCTTCCTTGACCCTGGAAGGTGCCACTCCCACTGTCCTTTC
CTAATAAAATGAGGAAATTGCATCGCATTGTCTGAGTAGGTGTCATTCTATTCTGGGGGGTGGGGTGGGG
CAGGACAGCAAGGGGGAGGATTGGGAAGACAATAGCAGGCATGCTGGGGATGCGGTGGGCTCTATGGCTT
CTGAGGCGGAAAGAACCAGCTGGGGCTCTAGGGGGTATCCCC
[124 nt withheld, positions 1443-1566]
C
[32 nt withheld, positions 1568-1599]
CA
[57 nt withheld, positions 1602-1658]
A
[49 nt withheld, positions 1660-1708]
CCTTTGACGTTGGAGTCCACGTTCTTT
[37 nt withheld, positions 1736-1772]
ACCCTATCTCGGTCTATTCTTTTGATTTATAAGGGATTTTGGGGATTTCGGCCTATTGGTTAAAAAATGA
GCTGATTTAACAAAAATTTAACGCGAATTAATTCTGTGGAATGTGTGTCAGTTAGGGTGTGGAAAGTCCC
CAGGCTCCCCAGGCAGGCAGAAGTATGCAAAGCATGCATCTCAATTAGTCAGCAACCAGGTGTGGAAAGT
CCCCAGGCTCCCCAGCAGGCAGAAGTATGCAAAGCATGCATCTCAATTAGTCAGCAACCATAGTCCCGCC
CCTAACTCCGCCCATCCCGCCCCTAACTCCGCCCAGTTCCGCCCATTCTCCGCCCCATGGCTGACTAATT
TTTTTTATTTATGCAGAGGCCGAGGCCGCCTCTGCCTCTGAGCTATTCCAGAAGTAGTGAGGAGGCTTTT
TTGGAGGCCTAGGCTTTTGCAAAAAGCTCCCGGGAGCTTGTATATCCATTTTCGGATCTGATCAAGAGAC
AGGATGAGGATCGTTTCGCATGATTGAACAAGATGGATTGCACGCAGGTTCTCCGGCCGCTTGGGTGGAG
AGGCTATTCGGCTATGACTGGGCACAACAGACAATCGGCTGCTCTGATGCCGCCGTGTTCCGGCTGTCAG
CGCAGGGGCGCCCGGTTCTTTTTGTCAAGACCGACCTGTCCGGTGCCCTGAATGAACTGCAGGACGAGGC
AGCGCGGCTATCGTGGCTGGCCACGACGGGCGTTCCTTGCGCAGCTGTGCTCGACGTTGTCACTGAAGCG
GGAAGGGACTGGCTGCTATTGGGCGAAGTGCCGGGGCAGGATCTCCTGTCATCTCACCTTGCTCCTGCCG
AGAAAGTATCCATCATGGCTGATGCAATGCGGCGGCTGCATACGCTTGATCCGGCTACCTGCCCATTCGA
CCACCAAGCGAAACATCGCATCGAGCGAGCACGTACTCGGATGGAAGCCGGTCTTGTCGATCAGGATGAT
CTGGACGAAGAGCATCAGGGGCTCGCGCCAGCCGAACTGTTCGCCAGGCTCAAGGCGCGCATGCCCGACG
GCGAGGATCTCGTCGTGACCCATGGCGATGCCTGCTTGCCGAATATCATGGTGGAAAATGGCCGCTTTTC
TGGATTCATCGACTGTGGCCGGCTGGGTGTGGCGGACCGCTATCAGGACATAGCGTTGGCTACCCGTGAT
ATTGCTGAAGAGCTTGGCGGCGAATGGGCTGACCGCTTCCTCGTGCTTTACGGTATCGCCGCTCCCGATT
CGCAGCGCATCGCCTTCTATCGCCTTCTTGACGAGTTCTTCTGAGCGGGACTCTGGGGTTCGAAATGACC
GACCAAGCGACGCCCAACCTGCCATCACGAGATTTCGATTCCACCGCCGCCTTCTATGAAAGGTTGGGCT
TCGGAATCGTTTTCCGGGACGCCGGCTGGATGATCCTCCAGCGCGGGGATCTCATGCTGGAGTTCTTCGC
CCACCCCAACTTGTTTATTGCAGCTTATAATGGTTACAAATAAAGCAATAGCATCACAAATTTCACAAAT
AAAGCATTTTTTTCACTGCATTCTAGTTGTGGTTTGTCCAAACTCATCAATGTATCTTATCATGTCTGTA
TACCGTCGACCTCTAGCTAGAGCTTGGCGTAATCATGGTCATAGCTGTTTCCTGTGTGAAATTGTTATCC
GCTCACAATTCCACACAACATACGAGCCGGAAGCATAAAGTGTAAAGCCTGGGGTGCCTAATGAGTGAGC
TAACTCACATTAATTGCGTTGCGCTCACTGCCCGCTTTCCAGTCGGGAAACCTGTCGTGCCAGCTGCATT
AATGAATCGGCCAACGCGCGGGGAGAGGCGGTTTGCGTATTGGGCGCTCTTCCGCTTCCTCGCTCACTGA
CTCGCTGCGCTCGGTCGTTCGGCTGCGGCGAGCGGTATCAGCTCACTCAAAGGCGGTAATACGGTTATCC
ACAGAATCAGGGGATAACGCAGGAAAGAACATGTGAGCAAAAGGCCAGCAAAAGGCCAGGAACCGTAAAA
AGGCCGCGTTGCTGGCGTTTTTCCATAGGCTCCGCCCCCCTGACGAGCATCACAAAAATCGACGCTCAAG
TCAGAGGTGGCGAAACCCGACAGGACTATAAAGATACCAGGCGTTTCCCCCTGGAAGCTCCCTCGTGCGC
TCTCCTGTTCCGACCCTGCCGCTTACCGGATACCTGTCCGCCTTTCTCCCTTCGGGAAGCGTGGCGCTTT
CTCAATGCTCACGCTGTAGGTATCTCAGTTCGGTGTAGGTCGTTCGCTCCAAGCTGGGCTGTGTGCACGA
ACCCCCCGTTCAGCCCGACCGCTGCGCCTTATCCGGTAACTATCGTCTTGAGTCCAACCCGGTAAGACAC
GACTTATCGCCACTGGCAGCAGCCACTGGTAACAGGATTAGCAGAGCGAGGTATGTAGGCGGTGCTACAG
AGTTCTTGAAGTGGTGGCCTAACTACGGCTACACTAGAAGGACAGTATTTGGTATCTGCGCTCTGCTGAA
GCCAGTTACCTTCGGAAAAAGAGTTGGTAGCTCTTGATCCGGCAAACAAACCACCGCTGGTAGCGGTGGT
TTTTTTGTTTGCAAGCAGCAGATTACGCGCAGAAAAAAAGGATCTCAAGAAGATCCTTTGATCTTTTCTA
CGGGGTCTGACGCTCAGTGGAACGAAAACTCACGTTAAGGGATTTTGGTCATGAGATTATCAAAAAGGAT
CTTCACCTAGATCCTTTTAAATTAAAAATGAAGTTTTAAATCAATCTAAAGTATATATGAGTAAACTTGG
TCTGACAGTTACCAATGCTTAATCAGTGAGGCACCTATCTCAGCGATCTGTCTATTTCGTTCATCCATAG
TTGCCTGACTCCCCGTCGTGTAGATAACTACGATACGGGAGGGCTTACCATCTGGCCCCAGTGCTGCAAT
GATACCGCGAGACCCACGCTCACCGGCTCCAGATTTATCAGCAATAAACCAGCCAGCCGGAAGGGCCGAG
CGCAGAAGTGGTCCTGCAACTTTATCCGCCTCCATCCAGTCTATTAATTGTTGCCGGGAAGCTAGAGTAA
GTAGTTCGCCAGTTAATAGTTTGCGCAACGTTGTTGCCATTGCTACAGGCATCGTGGTGTCACGCTCGTC
GTTTGGTATGGCTTCATTCAGCTCCGGTTCCCAACGATCAAGGCGAGTTACATGATCCCCCATGTTGTGC
AAAAAAGCGGTTAGCTCCTTCGGTCCTCCGATCGTTGTCAGAAGTAAGTTGGCCGCAGTGTTATCACTCA
TGGTTATGGCAGCACTGCATAATTCTCTTACTGTCATGCCATCCGTAAGATGCTTTTCTGTGACTGGTGA
GTACTCAACCAAGTCATTCTGAGAATAGTGTATGCGGCGACCGAGTTGCTCTTGCCCGGCGTCAATACGG
GATAATACCGCGCCACATAGCAGAACTTTAAAAGTGCTCATCATTGGAAAACGTTCTTCGGGGCGAAAAC
TCTCAAGGATCTTACCGCTGTTGAGATCCAGTTCGATGTAACCCACTCGTGCACCCAACTGATCTTCAGC
ATCTTTTACTTTCACCAGCGTTTCTGGGTGAGCAAAAACAGGAAGGCAAAATGCCGCAAAAAAGGGAATA
AGGGCGACACGGAAATGTTGAATACTCATACTCTTCCTTTTTCAATATTATTGAAGCATTTATCAGGGTT
ATTGTCTCATGAGCGGATACATATTTGAATGTATTTAGAAAAATAAACAAATAGGGGTTCCGCGCACATT
TCCCCGAAAAGTGCCACCTGACGTC
Features (pLannotate 1.2.2; 21 found; start..end, strand, type, name):
     36..80      -  misc_feature   bom (fragment): basis of mobility region from pBR322
    235..614     +  enhancer       CMV enhancer: human cytomegalovirus immediate early enhancer
    615..818     +  promoter       CMV promoter: human cytomegalovirus (CMV) immediate early promoter
    814..847     +  LTR            5' LTR (truncated) (fragment): truncated 5' long terminal repeat (LTR) from HIV-1
    863..881     +  promoter       T7 promoter: promoter for bacteriophage T7 RNA polymerase
    995..1084    +  CDS            3xHA: three tandem HA epitope tags
   1129..1147    -  promoter       SP6 promoter: promoter for bacteriophage SP6 RNA polymerase
   1173..1397    +  polyA_signal   bGH poly(A) signal: bovine growth hormone polyadenylation signal
   1401..1422    +  promoter       SV40 promoter (fragment): SV40 enhancer and early promoter
   1443..1871    +  rep_origin     f1 ori (sequence partly withheld): f1 bacteriophage origin of replication; arrow indicates direction of (+) strand synthesis
   1885..2215    +  promoter       SV40 promoter: SV40 enhancer and early promoter
   2282..3073    +  CDS            neo: KKA2_KLEPN - Also known as kan, nptII. Experimental evidence at protein level: Swiss-Prot protein existence level 1. Resistance to kanamycin, neomycin, paromomycin, ribostamycin, butirosin and gentamicin B. From Klebsiella pneumoniae.
   3097..3255    +  CDS            ble (fragment): BLE_KLEPN - Experimental evidence at protein level: Swiss-Prot protein existence level 1. Binding protein with a strong affinity to the bleomycin family of antibiotics. Binds to CL990; an antimitotic-antibiotic compound. From Klebsiella pneumoniae.
   3250..3371    +  polyA_signal   SV40 poly(A) signal: SV40 polyadenylation signal
   3444..3460    -  protein_bind   lac operator: The lac repressor binds to the lac operator to inhibit transcription in E. coli. This inhibition can be relieved by adding lactose or isopropyl-β-D-thiogalactopyranoside (IPTG). lac repressor encoded by lacI
   3468..3498    -  promoter       lac promoter: promoter for the E. coli lac operon
   3513..3534    -  protein_bind   CAP binding site: CAP binding activates transcription in the presence of cAMP. E. coli catabolite activator protein
   3547..3639    -  CDS            lacI (fragment): lac repressor; lacI; The lac repressor binds to the lac operator to inhibit transcription in E. coli. This inhibition can be relieved by adding lactose or isopropyl-β-D-thiogalactopyranoside (IPTG).
   3822..4410    -  rep_origin     ori: high-copy-number ColE1/pMB1/pBR322/pUC origin of replication
   4581..5441    -  CDS            AmpR: β-lactamase; bla; confers resistance to ampicillin, carbenicillin, and related antibiotics
   5442..5546    -  promoter       AmpR promoter: bla
