>Addgene plasmid #102643 | pcDNA3-neo-cterminal-3HA | addgene full sequence | sequence record 196911 | Addgene NGS Result
TACCCATACGATGTTCCTGACTATGCGGGCTATCCCTATGACGTCCCGGACTATGCAGGATCCTATCCAT
ATGACGTTCCAGATTACGCTGCTTAGTGAGGCCCAGATCCAAATAATAATCTAGAGGGCCCTATTCTATA
GTGTCACCTAAATGCTAGAGCTCGCTGATCAGCCTCGACTGTGCCTTCTAGTTGCCAGCCATCTGTTGTT
TGCCCCTCCCCCGTGCCTTCCTTGACCCTGGAAGGTGCCACTCCCACTGTCCTTTCCTAATAAAATGAGG
AAATTGCATCGCATTGTCTGAGTAGGTGTCATTCTATTCTGGGGGGTGGGGTGGGGCAGGACAGCAAGGG
GGAGGATTGGGAAGACAATAGCAGGCATGCTGGGGATGCGGTGGGCTCTATGGCTTCTGAGGCGGAAAGA
ACCAGCTGGGGCTCTAGGGGGTATCCCC
[124 nt withheld, positions 449-572]
C
[91 nt withheld, positions 574-664]
A
[49 nt withheld, positions 666-714]
CCTTTGACGTTGGAGTCCACGTTCTTT
[37 nt withheld, positions 742-778]
ACCCTATCTCGGTCTATTCTTTTGATTTATAAGGGATTTTGCCGATTTCGGCCTATTGGTTAAAAAATGA
GCTGATTTAACAAAAATTTAACGCGAATTAATTCTGTGGAATGTGTGTCAGTTAGGGTGTGGAAAGTCCC
CAGGCTCCCCAGCAGGCAGAAGTATGCAAAGCATGCATCTCAATTAGTCAGCAACCAGGTGTGGAAAGTC
CCCAGGCTCCCCAGCAGGCAGAAGTATGCAAAGCATGCATCTCAATTAGTCAGCAACCATAGTCCCGCCC
CTAACTCCGCCCATCCCGCCCCTAACTCCGCCCAGTTCCGCCCATTCTCCGCCCCATGGCTGACTAATTT
TTTTTATTTATGCAGAGGCCGAGGCCGCCTCTGCCTCTGAGCTATTCCAGAAGTAGTGAGGAGGCTTTTT
TGGAGGCCTAGGCTTTTGCAAAAAGCTCCCGGGAGCTTGTATATCCATTTTCGGATCTGATCAAGAGACA
GGATGAGGATCGTTTCGCATGATTGAACAAGATGGATTGCACGCAGGTTCTCCGGCCGCTTGGGTGGAGA
GGCTATTCGGCTATGACTGGGCACAACAGACAATCGGCTGCTCTGATGCCGCCGTGTTCCGGCTGTCAGC
GCAGGGGCGCCCGGTTCTTTTTGTCAAGACCGACCTGTCCGGTGCCCTGAATGAACTGCAGGACGAGGCA
GCGCGGCTATCGTGGCTGGCCACGACGGGCGTTCCTTGCGCAGCTGTGCTCGACGTTGTCACTGAAGCGG
GAAGGGACTGGCTGCTATTGGGCGAAGTGCCGGGGCAGGATCTCCTGTCATCTCACCTTGCTCCTGCCGA
GAAAGTATCCATCATGGCTGATGCAATGCGGCGGCTGCATACGCTTGATCCGGCTACCTGCCCATTCGAC
CACCAAGCGAAACATCGCATCGAGCGAGCACGTACTCGGATGGAAGCCGGTCTTGTCGATCAGGATGATC
TGGACGAAGAGCATCAGGGGCTCGCGCCAGCCGAACTGTTCGCCAGGCTCAAGGCGCGCATGCCCGACGG
CGAGGATCTCGTCGTGACCCATGGCGATGCCTGCTTGCCGAATATCATGGTGGAAAATGGCCGCTTTTCT
GGATTCATCGACTGTGGCCGGCTGGGTGTGGCGGACCGCTATCAGGACATAGCGTTGGCTACCCGTGATA
TTGCTGAAGAGCTTGGCGGCGAATGGGCTGACCGCTTCCTCGTGCTTTACGGTATCGCCGCTCCCGATTC
GCAGCGCATCGCCTTCTATCGCCTTCTTGACGAGTTCTTCTGAGCGGGACTCTGGGGTTCGAAATGACCG
ACCAAGCGACGCCCAACCTGCCATCACGAGATTTCGATTCCACCGCCGCCTTCTATGAAAGGTTGGGCTT
CGGAATCGTTTTCCGGGACGCCGGCTGGATGATCCTCCAGCGCGGGGATCTCATGCTGGAGTTCTTCGCC
CACCCCAACTTGTTTATTGCAGCTTATAATGGTTACAAATAAAGCAATAGCATCACAAATTTCACAAATA
AAGCATTTTTTTCACTGCATTCTAGTTGTGGTTTGTCCAAACTCATCAATGTATCTTATCATGTCTGTAT
ACCGTCGACCTCTAGCTAGAGCTTGGCGTAATCATGGTCATAGCTGTTTCCTGTGTGAAATTGTTATCCG
CTCACAATTCCACACAACATACGAGCCGGAAGCATAAAGTGTAAAGCCTGGGGTGCCTAATGAGTGAGCT
AACTCACATTAATTGCGTTGCGCTCACTGCCCGCTTTCCAGTCGGGAAACCTGTCGTGCCAGCTGCATTA
ATGAATCGGCCAACGCGCGGGGAGAGGCGGTTTGCGTATTGGGCGCTCTTCCGCTTCCTCGCTCACTGAC
TCGCTGCGCTCGGTCGTTCGGCTGCGGCGAGCGGTATCAGCTCACTCAAAGGCGGTAATACGGTTATCCA
CAGAATCAGGGGATAACGCAGGAAAGAACATGTGAGCAAAAGGCCAGCAAAAGGCCAGGAACCGTAAAAA
GGCCGCGTTGCTGGCGTTTTTCCATAGGCTCCGCCCCCCTGACGAGCATCACAAAAATCGACGCTCAAGT
CAGAGGTGGCGAAACCCGACAGGACTATAAAGATACCAGGCGTTTCCCCCTGGAAGCTCCCTCGTGCGCT
CTCCTGTTCCGACCCTGCCGCTTACCGGATACCTGTCCGCCTTTCTCCCTTCGGGAAGCGTGGCGCTTTC
TCATAGCTCACGCTGTAGGTATCTCAGTTCGGTGTAGGTCGTTCGCTCCAAGCTGGGCTGTGTGCACGAA
CCCCCCGTTCAGCCCGACCGCTGCGCCTTATCCGGTAACTATCGTCTTGAGTCCAACCCGGTAAGACACG
ACTTATCGCCACTGGCAGCAGCCACTGGTAACAGGATTAGCAGAGCGAGGTATGTAGGCGGTGCTACAGA
GTTCTTGAAGTGGTGGCCTAACTACGGCTACACTAGAAGAACAGTATTTGGTATCTGCGCTCTGCTGAAG
CCAGTTACCTTCGGAAAAAGAGTTGGTAGCTCTTGATCCGGCAAACAAACCACCGCTGGTAGCGGTGGTT
TTTTTGTTTGCAAGCAGCAGATTACGCGCAGAAAAAAAGGATCTCAAGAAGATCCTTTGATCTTTTCTAC
GGGGTCTGACGCTCAGTGGAACGAAAACTCACGTTAAGGGATTTTGGTCATGAGATTATCAAAAAGGATC
TTCACCTAGATCCTTTTAAATTAAAAATGAAGTTTTAAATCAATCTAAAGTATATATGAGTAAACTTGGT
CTGACAGTTACCAATGCTTAATCAGTGAGGCACCTATCTCAGCGATCTGTCTATTTCGTTCATCCATAGT
TGCCTGACTCCCCGTCGTGTAGATAACTACGATACGGGAGGGCTTACCATCTGGCCCCAGTGCTGCAATG
ATACCGCGAGACCCACGCTCACCGGCTCCAGATTTATCAGCAATAAACCAGCCAGCCGGAAGGGCCGAGC
GCAGAAGTGGTCCTGCAACTTTATCCGCCTCCATCCAGTCTATTAATTGTTGCCGGGAAGCTAGAGTAAG
TAGTTCGCCAGTTAATAGTTTGCGCAACGTTGTTGCCATTGCTACAGGCATCGTGGTGTCACGCTCGTCG
TTTGGTATGGCTTCATTCAGCTCCGGTTCCCAACGATCAAGGCGAGTTACATGATCCCCCATGTTGTGCA
AAAAAGCGGTTAGCTCCTTCGGTCCTCCGATCGTTGTCAGAAGTAAGTTGGCCGCAGTGTTATCACTCAT
GGTTATGGCAGCACTGCATAATTCTCTTACTGTCATGCCATCCGTAAGATGCTTTTCTGTGACTGGTGAG
TACTCAACCAAGTCATTCTGAGAATAGTGTATGCGGCGACCGAGTTGCTCTTGCCCGGCGTCAATACGGG
ATAATACCGCGCCACATAGCAGAACTTTAAAAGTGCTCATCATTGGAAAACGTTCTTCGGGGCGAAAACT
CTCAAGGATCTTACCGCTGTTGAGATCCAGTTCGATGTAACCCACTCGTGCACCCAACTGATCTTCAGCA
TCTTTTACTTTCACCAGCGTTTCTGGGTGAGCAAAAACAGGAAGGCAAAATGCCGCAAAAAAGGGAATAA
GGGCGACACGGAAATGTTGAATACTCATACTCTTCCTTTTTCAATATTATTGAAGCATTTATCAGGGTTA
TTGTCTCATGAGCGGATACATATTTGAATGTATTTAGAAAAATAAACAAATAGGGGTTCCGCGCACATTT
CCCCGAAAAGTGCCACCTGACGTCGACGGATCGGGAGATCTCCCGATCCCCTATGGTGCACTCTCAGTAC
AATCTGCTCTGATGCCGCATAGTTAAGCCAGTATCTGCTCCCTGCTTGTGTGTTGGAGGTCGCTGAGTAG
TGCGCGAGCAAAATTTAAGCTACAACAAGGCAAGGCTTGACCGACAATTGCATGAAGAATCTGCTTAGGG
TTAGGCGTTTTGCGCTGCTTCGCGATGTACGGGCCAGATATACGCGTTGACATTGATTATTGACTAGTTA
TTAATAGTAATCAATTACGGGGTCATTAGTTCATAGCCCATATATGGAGTTCCGCGTTACATAACTTACG
GTAAATGGCCCGCCTGGCTGACCGCCCAACGACCCCCGCCCATTGACGTCAATAATGACGTATGTTCCCA
TAGTAACGCCAATAGGGACTTTCCATTGACGTCAATGGGTGGAGTATTTACGGTAAACTGCCCACTTGGC
AGTACATCAAGTGTATCATATGCCAAGTACGCCCCCTATTGACGTCAATGACGGTAAATGGCCCGCCTGG
CATTATGCCCAGTACATGACCTTATGGGACTTTCCTACTTGGCAGTACATCTACGTATTAGTCATCGCTA
TTACCATGGTGATGCGGTTTTGGCAGTACATCAATGGGCGTGGATAGCGGTTTGACTCACGGGGATTTCC
AAGTCTCCACCCCATTGACGTCAATGGGAGTTTGTTTTGGCACCAAAATCAACGGGACTTTCCAAAATGT
CGTAACAACTCCGCCCCATTGACGCAAATGGGCGGTAGGCGTGTACGGTGGGAGGTCTATATAAGCAGAG
CTCTCTGGCTAACTAGAGAACCCACTGCTTACTGGCTTATCGAAATTAATACGACTCACTATAGGGAGAC
CCAAGCTTGGTACCGAGCTCGGATCCACTAGTAACGGCCGCCAGTGTGCTGGAATTCTGCAGATATCCAT
CACACTGGCGGCCGCTCGAGGATCTGGTCCGCATCTTT
Features (pLannotate 1.2.2; 21 found; start..end, strand, type, name):
      1..90      +  CDS            3xHA: three tandem HA epitope tags
    135..153     -  promoter       SP6 promoter: promoter for bacteriophage SP6 RNA polymerase
    179..403     +  polyA_signal   bGH poly(A) signal: bovine growth hormone polyadenylation signal
    407..428     +  promoter       SV40 promoter (fragment): SV40 enhancer and early promoter
    449..877     +  rep_origin     f1 ori (sequence partly withheld): f1 bacteriophage origin of replication; arrow indicates direction of (+) strand synthesis
    891..1220    +  promoter       SV40 promoter: SV40 enhancer and early promoter
   1287..2078    +  CDS            neo: KKA2_KLEPN - Also known as kan, nptII. Experimental evidence at protein level: Swiss-Prot protein existence level 1. Resistance to kanamycin, neomycin, paromomycin, ribostamycin, butirosin and gentamicin B. From Klebsiella pneumoniae.
   2102..2260    +  CDS            ble (fragment): BLE_KLEPN - Experimental evidence at protein level: Swiss-Prot protein existence level 1. Binding protein with a strong affinity to the bleomycin family of antibiotics. Binds to CL990; an antimitotic-antibiotic compound. From Klebsiella pneumoniae.
   2255..2376    +  polyA_signal   SV40 poly(A) signal: SV40 polyadenylation signal
   2449..2465    -  protein_bind   lac operator: The lac repressor binds to the lac operator to inhibit transcription in E. coli. This inhibition can be relieved by adding lactose or isopropyl-β-D-thiogalactopyranoside (IPTG). lac repressor encoded by lacI
   2473..2503    -  promoter       lac promoter: promoter for the E. coli lac operon
   2518..2539    -  protein_bind   CAP binding site: CAP binding activates transcription in the presence of cAMP. E. coli catabolite activator protein
   2552..2644    -  CDS            lacI (fragment): lac repressor; lacI; The lac repressor binds to the lac operator to inhibit transcription in E. coli. This inhibition can be relieved by adding lactose or isopropyl-β-D-thiogalactopyranoside (IPTG).
   2827..3415    -  rep_origin     ori: high-copy-number ColE1/pMB1/pBR322/pUC origin of replication
   3586..4446    -  CDS            AmpR: β-lactamase; bla; confers resistance to ampicillin, carbenicillin, and related antibiotics
   4447..4551    -  promoter       AmpR promoter: bla
   4610..4662    -  misc_feature   bom (fragment): basis of mobility region from pBR322
   4817..5196    +  enhancer       CMV enhancer: human cytomegalovirus immediate early enhancer
   5197..5400    +  promoter       CMV promoter: human cytomegalovirus (CMV) immediate early promoter
   5396..5429    +  LTR            5' LTR (truncated) (fragment): truncated 5' long terminal repeat (LTR) from HIV-1
   5445..5463    +  promoter       T7 promoter: promoter for bacteriophage T7 RNA polymerase
