[The description below was written by a language model from this plasmid's Addgene catalogue record and pLannotate feature annotations shown in this document.]
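Description:
pcDNA3-neo-cterminal-3HA is an empty mammalian expression backbone derived from Invitrogen's pcDNA3 (neo), modified so that a cDNA cloned into it can be expressed with three tandem copies of the HA epitope at its C terminus. It carries no insert. In E. coli it is maintained at high copy from a ColE1/pUC-type origin and selected through the β-lactamase (AmpR) gene. An f1 origin is also present, which in principle allows single-stranded DNA production.

The expression cassette consists of the human CMV immediate-early enhancer and promoter, followed by a T7 promoter, a cloning region of roughly a hundred bases, the 3xHA coding sequence, a reverse-oriented SP6 promoter and the bovine growth hormone polyadenylation signal. An open reading frame placed between the T7 site and the tag, in frame and without its own stop codon, would be transcribed from CMV and translated as an HA-tagged fusion suitable for detection or immunoprecipitation with anti-HA antibodies. The flanking T7 and SP6 promoters can serve for in vitro transcription or as sequencing primer sites. The record does not list the restriction sites available for cloning.

A separate SV40 early promoter drives the neomycin phosphotransferase gene, terminated by an SV40 poly(A) signal, which permits G418 selection of stably transfected mammalian cells. The annotated fragments of ble, lacI, the lac promoter/operator, bom and a short HIV-1 LTR-like match appear to be backbone remnants or annotation hits rather than functional parts. The depositor and sequencing-derived records differ by one nucleotide in length and show the same feature set from different start points.
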