Addgene plasmid #102643: pcDNA3-neo-cterminal-3HA
Purpose: (Empty Backbone) To generate three copies of the HA epitope tag on cDNAs.
Depositing lab: Michael E. Wright. Depositing organization: University of Iowa.
Backbone
  Vector backbone: pcDNA3_neo
  Backbone manufacturer: Invitrogen
  Vector type: Mammalian Expression
  Selectable markers: Neomycin (select with G418)
  Tag / fusion protein: 3x HA (YPYDVPDYA) (C terminal on backbone)
Growth in bacteria
  Bacterial resistance: Ampicillin, 100 μg/mL
  Growth temperature: 37°C
  Growth strain: DH5alpha
  Copy number: High Copy
Gene/Insert
  Gene/Insert name: None
  Tag / fusion protein: 3x HA (YPYDVPDYA) (C terminal on backbone)
Terms and licenses: Academic/Nonprofit Terms; Industry Terms: Not Available to Industry
Depositor comments: No insert, but contains 3 HA epitopes for c-terminal tagged proteins
How to cite: pcDNA3-neo-cterminal-3HA was a gift from Michael E. Wright (Addgene plasmid # 102643 ; http://n2t.net/addgene:102643 ; RRID:Addgene_102643)
